Addgene plasmid #77988: EXOSC10 gRNA (BRDN0001487044)
Purpose: 3rd generation lentiviral gRNA plasmid targeting human EXOSC10
Depositing lab: John Doench & David Root. Depositing organization: Broad Institute. Publication: Optimized sgRNA design to maximize activity and minimize off-target effects of CRISPR-Cas9. Doench JG, Fusi N, Sullender M, Hegde M, Vaimberg EW, Donovan KF, Smith I, Tothova Z, Wilen C, Orchard R, Virgin HW, Listgarten J, Root DE. Nat Biotechnol. 2016 Jan 18. doi: 10.1038/nbt.3437. PubMed 26780180.
Backbone
  Vector backbone: lentiGuide-Puro
  Backbone manufacturer: Zhang Lab (Addgene plasmid # 52963)
  Vector type: Mammalian Expression, Lentiviral, CRISPR
  Selectable markers: Puromycin
Growth in bacteria
  Bacterial resistance: Ampicillin, 100 μg/mL
  Growth temperature: 37°C
  Growth strain: DH5alpha
  Copy number: High Copy
Gene/Insert
  Gene/Insert name: EXOSC10 (alt names: EXOSC10; NM_001001998.2)
  gRNA/shRNA sequence: CCAGCTGGAACCGTAAGGTG
  Species: H. sapiens (human)
  Entrez Gene: EXOSC10 (a.k.a. PM-Scl, PM/Scl-100, PMSCL, PMSCL2, RRP6, Rrp6p, p2, p3, p4)
  Promoter: hU6
  Cloning method: Unknown
  Sequencing primers: 5′ U6-F; 3′ pS2-R
Terms and licenses: Academic/Nonprofit Terms; Industry Terms: Not Available to Industry
Depositor comments: The gRNA was designed to target the following Genbank reference sequence(s): NM_001001998.2,NM_002685.3. Note that this plasmid does NOT contain Cas9. It should be used in conjunction with lentiCas9-Blast (Addgene #52962) or otherwise with cell lines already expressing Cas9. Browse the full kinome gRNA library at http://www.addgene.org/pooled-library/broadgpp-human-kinome/ or visit http://www.broadinstitute.org/rnai/public/ for detailed protocols and information.
How to cite: EXOSC10 gRNA (BRDN0001487044) was a gift from John Doench & David Root (Addgene plasmid # 77988 ; http://n2t.net/addgene:77988 ; RRID:Addgene_77988)
