[The description below was written by a language model from this plasmid's Addgene catalogue record and pLannotate feature annotations shown in this document.]
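Description:
EXOSC10 gRNA (BRDN0001487044) is a third-generation lentiviral guide RNA plasmid built on the lentiGuide-Puro backbone and designed to direct Streptococcus pyogenes Cas9 to the human EXOSC10 gene, which is also known as RRP6 or PM/Scl-100. In bacteria it is propagated through a high-copy ColE1/pUC-type origin with ampicillin selection from the β-lactamase gene. The annotated 8.3 kb sequence also carries an f1 origin, an SV40 origin and leftover lac, T7 and T3 cloning-vector elements outside the viral genome.

The transfer cassette starts with an RSV promoter fused to a truncated HIV-1 5' LTR, which makes genomic RNA production Tat-independent. This is followed by the Ψ packaging signal with a partial gag sequence and the Rev response element for Rev-dependent nuclear export. It ends in a ΔU3 self-inactivating 3' LTR, followed by an SV40 polyadenylation signal.

Between the LTRs, a human U6 RNA polymerase III promoter drives the 20-nucleotide EXOSC10 spacer joined to the S. pyogenes gRNA scaffold. A cPPT/CTS element lies downstream of the scaffold to aid nuclear import of the viral genome. A separate EF-1α promoter, including its intron A, then expresses puromycin N-acetyltransferase so that transduced mammalian cells can be selected. A WPRE after this gene enhances transcript expression.

The plasmid does not encode Cas9, so it must be paired with a separate Cas9 vector or used in cells that already express the nuclease. The guide was designed against two EXOSC10 reference transcripts, and the depositor comments associate it with a human kinome gRNA library. It is suited to knockout of EXOSC10 in human cells by lentiviral delivery.
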