Features (pLannotate 1.2.2; 29 found; start..end, strand, type, name):
     14..80      +  CDS            small t antigen (fragment): SV40 (simian virus 40) small t antigen
    106..317     +  promoter       EF-1α core promoter: core promoter for human elongation factor EF-1α
    318..1256    +  intron         EF-1α intron A: intron upstream of the start codon of human EF-1α
   1278..1877    +  CDS            PuroR (fragment): puromycin N-acetyltransferase; pac from Streptomyces; confers resistance to puromycin
   1893..2481    +  misc_feature   WPRE: woodchuck hepatitis virus posttranscriptional regulatory element
   2532..2551    +  misc_feature   cPPT/CTS (fragment): central polypurine tract and central termination sequence of HIV-1
   2553..2786    +  LTR            3' LTR (ΔU3): self-inactivating 3' long terminal repeat (LTR) from HIV-1
   2864..2985    +  polyA_signal   SV40 poly(A) signal: SV40 polyadenylation signal
   3025..3160    +  rep_origin     SV40 ori: SV40 origin of replication
   3181..3199    -  promoter       T7 promoter: promoter for bacteriophage T7 RNA polymerase
   3207..3362    +  CDS            lacZα (fragment): LacZα fragment of β-galactosidase; lacZ fragment
   3367..3795    +  rep_origin     f1 ori (sequence partly withheld): f1 bacteriophage origin of replication; arrow indicates direction of (+) strand synthesis
   3848..3952    +  promoter       AmpR promoter: bla
   3953..4813    +  CDS            AmpR: β-lactamase; bla; confers resistance to ampicillin, carbenicillin, and related antibiotics
   4984..5572    +  rep_origin     ori: high-copy-number ColE1/pMB1/pBR322/pUC origin of replication
   5755..5847    +  CDS            lacI (fragment): lac repressor; lacI; The lac repressor binds to the lac operator to inhibit transcription in E. coli. This inhibition can be relieved by adding lactose or isopropyl-β-D-thiogalactopyranoside (IPTG).
   5860..5881    +  protein_bind   CAP binding site: CAP binding activates transcription in the presence of cAMP. E. coli catabolite activator protein
   5896..5926    +  promoter       lac promoter: promoter for the E. coli lac operon
   5934..5950    +  protein_bind   lac operator: The lac repressor binds to the lac operator to inhibit transcription in E. coli. This inhibition can be relieved by adding lactose or isopropyl-β-D-thiogalactopyranoside (IPTG). lac repressor encoded by lacI
   5995..6013    +  promoter       T3 promoter: promoter for bacteriophage T3 RNA polymerase
   6041..6267    +  promoter       RSV promoter: Rous sarcoma virus enhancer/promoter
   6268..6448    +  LTR            5' LTR (truncated): truncated 5' long terminal repeat (LTR) from HIV-1
   6495..6620    +  misc_feature   HIV-1 Ψ: packaging signal of human immunodeficiency virus type 1
   6604..6967    +  CDS            HIV-1 gag (fragment): gag protein from human immunodeficiency virus 1; gag
   7113..7346    +  misc_feature   RRE: The Rev response element (RRE) of HIV-1 allows for Rev-dependent mRNA export from the nucleus to the cytoplasm.
   7723..7749    +  CDS            Rev (fragment): human immunodeficiency virus 1 (HIV-1) Rev protein; rev; enhances nuclear export of unspliced and incompletely spliced viral mRNAs
   7753..7993    +  promoter       U6 promoter: RNA polymerase III promoter for human U6 snRNA
   8023..8098    +  misc_RNA       gRNA scaffold: guide RNA scaffold for the Streptococcus pyogenes CRISPR/Cas9 system
   8154..8271    +  misc_feature   cPPT/CTS: central polypurine tract and central termination sequence of HIV-1
>Addgene plasmid #77988 | EXOSC10 gRNA (BRDN0001487044) | addgene full sequence | sequence record 188786 | Addgene Assembled Sequence
CCCGGGTGCAAAGATGGATAAAGTTTTAAACAGAGAGGAATCTTTGCAGCTAATGGACCTTCTAGGTCTT
GAAAGGAGTGGGAATTGGCTCCGGTGCCCGTCAGTGGGCAGAGCGCACATCGCCCACAGTCCCCGAGAAG
TTGGGGGGAGGGGTCGGCAATTGATCCGGTGCCTAGAGAAGGTGGCGCGGGGTAAACTGGGAAAGTGATG
TCGTGTACTGGCTCCGCCTTTTTCCCGAGGGTGGGGGAGAACCGTATATAAGTGCAGTAGTCGCCGTGAA
CGTTCTTTTTCGCAACGGGTTTGCCGCCAGAACACAGGTAAGTGCCGTGTGTGGTTCCCGCGGGCCTGGC
CTCTTTACGGGTTATGGCCCTTGCGTGCCTTGAATTACTTCCACCTGGCTGCAGTACGTGATTCTTGATC
CCGAGCTTCGGGTTGGAAGTGGGTGGGAGAGTTCGAGGCCTTGCGCTTAAGGAGCCCCTTCGCCTCGTGC
TTGAGTTGAGGCCTGGCCTGGGCGCTGGGGCCGCCGCGTGCGAATCTGGTGGCACCTTCGCGCCTGTCTC
GCTGCTTTCGATAAGTCTCTAGCCATTTAAAATTTTTGATGACCTGCTGCGACGCTTTTTTTCTGGCAAG
ATAGTCTTGTAAATGCGGGCCAAGATCTGCACACTGGTATTTCGGTTTTTGGGGCCGCGGGCGGCGACGG
GGCCCGTGCGTCCCAGCGCACATGTTCGGCGAGGCGGGGCCTGCGAGCGCGGCCACCGAGAATCGGACGG
GGGTAGTCTCAAGCTGGCCGGCCTGCTCTGGTGCCTGGCCTCGCGCCGCCGTGTATCGCCCCGCCCTGGG
CGGCAAGGCTGGCCCGGTCGGCACCAGTTGCGTGAGCGGAAAGATGGCCGCTTCCCGGCCCTGCTGCAGG
GAGCTCAAAATGGAGGACGCGGCGCTCGGGAGAGCGGGCGGGTGAGTCACCCACACAAAGGAAAAGGGCC
TTTCCGTCCTCAGCCGTCGCTTCATGTGACTCCACGGAGTACCGGGCGCCGTCCAGGCACCTCGATTAGT
TCTCGAGCTTTTGGAGTACGTCGTCTTTAGGTTGGGGGGAGGGGTTTTATGCGATGGAGTTTCCCCACAC
TGAGTGGGTGGAGACTGAAGTTAGGCCAGCTTGGCACTTGATGTAATTCTCCTTGGAATTTGCCCTTTTT
GAGTTTGGATCTTGGTTCATTCTCAAGCCTCAGACAGTGGTTCAAAGTTTTTTTCTTCCATTTCAGGTGT
CGTGACGTACGGCCACCATGACCGAGTACAAGCCCACGGTGCGCCTCGCCACCCGCGACGACGTCCCCAG
GGCCGTACGCACCCTCGCCGCCGCGTTCGCCGACTACCCCGCCACGCGCCACACCGTCGATCCGGACCGC
CACATCGAGCGGGTCACCGAGCTGCAAGAACTCTTCCTCACGCGCGTCGGGCTCGACATCGGCAAGGTGT
GGGTCGCGGACGACGGCGCCGCCGTGGCGGTCTGGACCACGCCGGAGAGCGTCGAAGCGGGGGCGGTGTT
CGCCGAGATCGGCCCGCGCATGGCCGAGTTGAGCGGTTCCCGGCTGGCCGCGCAGCAACAGATGGAAGGC
CTCCTGGCGCCGCACCGGCCCAAGGAGCCCGCGTGGTTCCTGGCCACCGTCGGAGTCTCGCCCGACCACC
AGGGCAAGGGTCTGGGCAGCGCCGTCGTGCTCCCCGGAGTGGAGGCGGCCGAGCGCGCCGGGGTGCCCGC
CTTCCTGGAGACCTCCGCGCCCCGCAACCTCCCCTTCTACGAGCGGCTCGGCTTCACCGTCACCGCCGAC
GTCGAGGTGCCCGAAGGACCGCGCACCTGGTGCATGACCCGCAAGCCCGGTGCCTGAACGCGTTAAGTCG
ACAATCAACCTCTGGATTACAAAATTTGTGAAAGATTGACTGGTATTCTTAACTATGTTGCTCCTTTTAC
GCTATGTGGATACGCTGCTTTAATGCCTTTGTATCATGCTATTGCTTCCCGTATGGCTTTCATTTTCTCC
TCCTTGTATAAATCCTGGTTGCTGTCTCTTTATGAGGAGTTGTGGCCCGTTGTCAGGCAACGTGGCGTGG
TGTGCACTGTGTTTGCTGACGCAACCCCCACTGGTTGGGGCATTGCCACCACCTGTCAGCTCCTTTCCGG
GACTTTCGCTTTCCCCCTCCCTATTGCCACGGCGGAACTCATCGCCGCCTGCCTTGCCCGCTGCTGGACA
GGGGCTCGGCTGTTGGGCACTGACAATTCCGTGGTGTTGTCGGGGAAATCATCGTCCTTTCCTTGGCTGC
TCGCCTGTGTTGCCACCTGGATTCTGCGCGGGACGTCCTTCTGCTACGTCCCTTCGGCCCTCAATCCAGC
GGACCTTCCTTCCCGCGGCCTGCTGCCGGCTCTGCGGCCTCTTCCGCGTCTTCGCCTTCGCCCTCAGACG
AGTCGGATCTCCCTTTGGGCCGCCTCCCCGCGTCGACTTTAAGACCAATGACTTACAAGGCAGCTGTAGA
TCTTAGCCACTTTTTAAAAGAAAAGGGGGGACTGGAAGGGCTAATTCACTCCCAACGAAGACAAGATCTG
CTTTTTGCTTGTACTGGGTCTCTCTGGTTAGACCAGATCTGAGCCTGGGAGCTCTCTGGCTAACTAGGGA
ACCCACTGCTTAAGCCTCAATAAAGCTTGCCTTGAGTGCTTCAAGTAGTGTGTGCCCGTCTGTTGTGTGA
CTCTGGTAACTAGAGATCCCTCAGACCCTTTTAGTCAGTGTGGAAAATCTCTAGCAGTACGTATAGTAGT
TCATGTCATCTTATTATTCAGTATTTATAACTTGCAAAGAAATGAATATCAGAGAGTGAGAGGAACTTGT
TTATTGCAGCTTATAATGGTTACAAATAAAGCAATAGCATCACAAATTTCACAAATAAAGCATTTTTTTC
ACTGCATTCTAGTTGTGGTTTGTCCAAACTCATCAATGTATCTTATCATGTCTGGCTCTAGCTATCCCGC
CCCTAACTCCGCCCATCCCGCCCCTAACTCCGCCCAGTTCCGCCCATTCTCCGCCCCATGGCTGACTAAT
TTTTTTTATTTATGCAGAGGCCGAGGCCGCCTCGGCCTCTGAGCTATTCCAGAAGTAGTGAGGAGGCTTT
TTTGGAGGCCTAGGGACGTACCCAATTCGCCCTATAGTGAGTCGTATTACGCGCGCTCACTGGCCGTCGT
TTTACAACGTCGTGACTGGGAAAACCCTGGCGTTACCCAACTTAATCGCCTTGCAGCACATCCCCCTTTC
GCCAGCTGGCGTAATAGCGAAGAGGCCCGCACCGATCGCCCTTCCCAACAGTTGCGCAGCCTGAATGGCG
AATGGG
[124 nt withheld, positions 3367-3490]
C
[91 nt withheld, positions 3492-3582]
A
[49 nt withheld, positions 3584-3632]
CCTTTGACGTTGGAGTCCACGTTCTTT
[37 nt withheld, positions 3660-3696]
ACCCTATCTCGGTCTATTCTTTTGATTTATAAGGGATTTTGCCGATTTCGGCCTATTGGTTAAAAAATGA
GCTGATTTAACAAAAATTTAACGCGAATTTTAACAAAATATTAACGCTTACAATTTAGGTGGCACTTTTC
GGGGAAATGTGCGCGGAACCCCTATTTGTTTATTTTTCTAAATACATTCAAATATGTATCCGCTCATGAG
ACAATAACCCTGATAAATGCTTCAATAATATTGAAAAAGGAAGAGTATGAGTATTCAACATTTCCGTGTC
GCCCTTATTCCCTTTTTTGCGGCATTTTGCCTTCCTGTTTTTGCTCACCCAGAAACGCTGGTGAAAGTAA
AAGATGCTGAAGATCAGTTGGGTGCACGAGTGGGTTACATCGAACTGGATCTCAACAGCGGTAAGATCCT
TGAGAGTTTTCGCCCCGAAGAACGTTTTCCAATGATGAGCACTTTTAAAGTTCTGCTATGTGGCGCGGTA
TTATCCCGTATTGACGCCGGGCAAGAGCAACTCGGTCGCCGCATACACTATTCTCAGAATGACTTGGTTG
AGTACTCACCAGTCACAGAAAAGCATCTTACGGATGGCATGACAGTAAGAGAATTATGCAGTGCTGCCAT
AACCATGAGTGATAACACTGCGGCCAACTTACTTCTGACAACGATCGGAGGACCGAAGGAGCTAACCGCT
TTTTTGCACAACATGGGGGATCATGTAACTCGCCTTGATCGTTGGGAACCGGAGCTGAATGAAGCCATAC
CAAACGACGAGCGTGACACCACGATGCCTGTAGCAATGGCAACAACGTTGCGCAAACTATTAACTGGCGA
ACTACTTACTCTAGCTTCCCGGCAACAATTAATAGACTGGATGGAGGCGGATAAAGTTGCAGGACCACTT
CTGCGCTCGGCCCTTCCGGCTGGCTGGTTTATTGCTGATAAATCTGGAGCCGGTGAGCGTGGGTCTCGCG
GTATCATTGCAGCACTGGGGCCAGATGGTAAGCCCTCCCGTATCGTAGTTATCTACACGACGGGGAGTCA
GGCAACTATGGATGAACGAAATAGACAGATCGCTGAGATAGGTGCCTCACTGATTAAGCATTGGTAACTG
TCAGACCAAGTTTACTCATATATACTTTAGATTGATTTAAAACTTCATTTTTAATTTAAAAGGATCTAGG
TGAAGATCCTTTTTGATAATCTCATGACCAAAATCCCTTAACGTGAGTTTTCGTTCCACTGAGCGTCAGA
CCCCGTAGAAAAGATCAAAGGATCTTCTTGAGATCCTTTTTTTCTGCGCGTAATCTGCTGCTTGCAAACA
AAAAAACCACCGCTACCAGCGGTGGTTTGTTTGCCGGATCAAGAGCTACCAACTCTTTTTCCGAAGGTAA
CTGGCTTCAGCAGAGCGCAGATACCAAATACTGTTCTTCTAGTGTAGCCGTAGTTAGGCCACCACTTCAA
GAACTCTGTAGCACCGCCTACATACCTCGCTCTGCTAATCCTGTTACCAGTGGCTGCTGCCAGTGGCGAT
AAGTCGTGTCTTACCGGGTTGGACTCAAGACGATAGTTACCGGATAAGGCGCAGCGGTCGGGCTGAACGG
GGGGTTCGTGCACACAGCCCAGCTTGGAGCGAACGACCTACACCGAACTGAGATACCTACAGCGTGAGCT
ATGAGAAAGCGCCACGCTTCCCGAAGGGAGAAAGGCGGACAGGTATCCGGTAAGCGGCAGGGTCGGAACA
GGAGAGCGCACGAGGGAGCTTCCAGGGGGAAACGCCTGGTATCTTTATAGTCCTGTCGGGTTTCGCCACC
TCTGACTTGAGCGTCGATTTTTGTGATGCTCGTCAGGGGGGCGGAGCCTATGGAAAAACGCCAGCAACGC
GGCCTTTTTACGGTTCCTGGCCTTTTGCTGGCCTTTTGCTCACATGTTCTTTCCTGCGTTATCCCCTGAT
TCTGTGGATAACCGTATTACCGCCTTTGAGTGAGCTGATACCGCTCGCCGCAGCCGAACGACCGAGCGCA
GCGAGTCAGTGAGCGAGGAAGCGGAAGAGCGCCCAATACGCAAACCGCCTCTCCCCGCGCGTTGGCCGAT
TCATTAATGCAGCTGGCACGACAGGTTTCCCGACTGGAAAGCGGGCAGTGAGCGCAACGCAATTAATGTG
AGTTAGCTCACTCATTAGGCACCCCAGGCTTTACACTTTATGCTTCCGGCTCGTATGTTGTGTGGAATTG
TGAGCGGATAACAATTTCACACAGGAAACAGCTATGACCATGATTACGCCAAGCGCGCAATTAACCCTCA
CTAAAGGGAACAAAAGCTGGAGCTGCAAGCTTAATGTAGTCTTATGCAATACTCTTGTAGTCTTGCAACA
TGGTAACGATGAGTTAGCAACATGCCTTACAAGGAGAGAAAAAGCACCGTGCATGCCGATTGGTGGAAGT
AAGGTGGTACGATCGTGCCTTATTAGGAAGGCAACAGACGGGTCTGACATGGATTGGACGAACCACTGAA
TTGCCGCATTGCAGAGATATTGTATTTAAGTGCCTAGCTCGATACATAAACGGGTCTCTCTGGTTAGACC
AGATCTGAGCCTGGGAGCTCTCTGGCTAACTAGGGAACCCACTGCTTAAGCCTCAATAAAGCTTGCCTTG
AGTGCTTCAAGTAGTGTGTGCCCGTCTGTTGTGTGACTCTGGTAACTAGAGATCCCTCAGACCCTTTTAG
TCAGTGTGGAAAATCTCTAGCAGTGGCGCCCGAACAGGGACTTGAAAGCGAAAGGGAAACCAGAGGAGCT
CTCTCGACGCAGGACTCGGCTTGCTGAAGCGCGCACGGCAAGAGGCGAGGGGCGGCGACTGGTGAGTACG
CCAAAAATTTTGACTAGCGGAGGCTAGAAGGAGAGAGATGGGTGCGAGAGCGTCAGTATTAAGCGGGGGA
GAATTAGATCGCGATGGGAAAAAATTCGGTTAAGGCCAGGGGGAAAGAAAAAATATAAATTAAAACATAT
AGTATGGGCAAGCAGGGAGCTAGAACGATTCGCAGTTAATCCTGGCCTGTTAGAAACATCAGAAGGCTGT
AGACAAATACTGGGACAGCTACAACCATCCCTTCAGACAGGATCAGAAGAACTTAGATCATTATATAATA
CAGTAGCAACCCTCTATTGTGTGCATCAAAGGATAGAGATAAAAGACACCAAGGAAGCTTTAGACAAGAT
AGAGGAAGAGCAAAACAAAAGTAAGACCACCGCACAGCAAGCGGCCGCTGATCTTCAGACCTGGAGGAGG
AGATATGAGGGACAATTGGAGAAGTGAATTATATAAATATAAAGTAGTAAAAATTGAACCATTAGGAGTA
GCACCCACCAAGGCAAAGAGAAGAGTGGTGCAGAGAGAAAAAAGAGCAGTGGGAATAGGAGCTTTGTTCC
TTGGGTTCTTGGGAGCAGCAGGAAGCACTATGGGCGCAGCGTCAATGACGCTGACGGTACAGGCCAGACA
ATTATTGTCTGGTATAGTGCAGCAGCAGAACAATTTGCTGAGGGCTATTGAGGCGCAACAGCATCTGTTG
CAACTCACAGTCTGGGGCATCAAGCAGCTCCAGGCAAGAATCCTGGCTGTGGAAAGATACCTAAAGGATC
AACAGCTCCTGGGGATTTGGGGTTGCTCTGGAAAACTCATTTGCACCACTGCTGTGCCTTGGAATGCTAG
TTGGAGTAATAAATCTCTGGAACAGATTTGGAATCACACGACCTGGATGGAGTGGGACAGAGAAATTAAC
AATTACACAAGCTTAATACACTCCTTAATTGAAGAATCGCAAAACCAGCAAGAAAAGAATGAACAAGAAT
TATTGGAATTAGATAAATGGGCAAGTTTGTGGAATTGGTTTAACATAACAAATTGGCTGTGGTATATAAA
ATTATTCATAATGATAGTAGGAGGCTTGGTAGGTTTAAGAATAGTTTTTGCTGTACTTTCTATAGTGAAT
AGAGTTAGGCAGGGATATTCACCATTATCGTTTCAGACCCACCTCCCAACCCCGAGGGGACCCAGAGAGG
GCCTATTTCCCATGATTCCTTCATATTTGCATATACGATACAAGGCTGTTAGAGAGATAATTAGAATTAA
TTTGACTGTAAACACAAAGATATTAGTACAAAATACGTGACGTAGAAAGTAATAATTTCTTGGGTAGTTT
GCAGTTTTAAAATTATGTTTTAAAATGGACTATCATATGCTTACCGTAACTTGAAAGTATTTCGATTTCT
TGGCTTTATATATCTTGTGGAAAGGACGAAACACCGCCAGCTGGAACCGTAAGGTGGTTTTAGAGCTAGA
AATAGCAAGTTAAAATAAGGCTAGTCCGTTATCAACTTGAAAAAGTGGCACCGAGTCGGTGCTTTTTTAA
GCTTGGCGTAACTAGATCTTGAGACAAATGGCAGTATTCATCCACAATTTTAAAAGAAAAGGGGGGATTG
GGGGGTACAGTGCAGGGGAAAGAATAGTAGACATAATAGCAACAGACATACAAACTAAAGAATTACAAAA
ACAAATTACAAAAATTCAAAATTTTCGGGTTTATTACAGGGACAGCAGAGATCCACTTTGGCGCCGGCTC
GAGGGGG
