>Addgene plasmid #77988 | EXOSC10 gRNA (BRDN0001487044) | depositor partial sequence | sequence record 145447 | Target Sequence
CCAGCTGGAACCGTAAGGTG
