>Addgene plasmid #77988 | EXOSC10 gRNA (BRDN0001487044) | addgene partial sequence | sequence record 188785 | hU6-F
TNNGTGACGTAGAAAGTAATAATTTCTTGGGTAGTTTGCAGTTTTAAAATTATGTTTTAAAATGGACTAT
CATATGCTTACCGTAACTTGAAAGTATTTCGATTTCTTGGCTTTATATATCTTGTGGAAAGGACGAAACA
CCGCCAGCTGGAACCGTAAGGTGGTTTTAGAGCTAGAAATAGCAAGTTAAAATAAGGCTAGTCCGTTATC
AACTTGAAAAAGTGGCACCGAGTCGGTGCTTTTTTAAGCTTGGCGTAACTAGATCTTGAGACAAATGGCA
GTATTCATCCACAATTTTAAAAGAAAAGGGGGGATTGGGGGGTACAGTGCAGGGGAAAGAATAGTAGACA
TAATAGCAACAGACATACAAACTAAAGAATTACAAAAACAAATTACAAAAATTCAAAATTTTCGGGTTTA
TTACAGGGACAGCAGAGATCCACTTTGGCGCCGGCTCGAGGGGGCCCGGGTGCAAAGATGGATAAAGTTT
TAAACAGAGAGGAATCTTTGCAGCTAATGGACCTTCTAGGTCTTGAAAGGAGTGGGAATTGGCTCCGGTG
CCCGTCAGTG
